Addgene plasmid #196753: pGG-PIP15
Purpose: Contains MIK2 promoter
Depositing lab: Marc Somssich. Depositing organization: University of Melbourne. Publication: Resolving spatially distinct phytohormone response zones in Arabidopsis thaliana roots colonized by Fusarium oxysporum. Calabria J, Wang L, Rast-Somssich MI, Chen HW, Watt M, Persson S, Andersen TG, Idnurm A, Somssich M. J Exp Bot. 2025 Jan 17:erae516. doi: 10.1093/jxb/erae516. PubMed 39823275.
Backbone
  Vector backbone: pGGA000
  Total vector size (bp): 5199
  Vector type: GreenGate (GG) Entry Vector
Growth in bacteria
  Bacterial resistance: Ampicillin, 100 μg/mL
  Growth temperature: 37°C
  Growth strain: DH5alpha
  Copy number: High Copy
Gene/Insert
  Gene/Insert name: MALE DISCOVERER 1-INTERACTING RECEPTOR-LIKE KINASE 2 (alt names: MIK2; AT4G08850)
  Species: A. thaliana (mustard weed)
  Insert size (bp): 2513
  Entrez Gene: AT4G08850 (a.k.a. AT4G08850, T32A17.160, T32A17_160)
Terms and licenses: Academic/Nonprofit Terms; Industry Terms: Not Available to Industry
Depositor comments: Please visit https://doi.org/10.1101/2022.12.20.521292 for bioRxiv preprint.
How to cite: pGG-PIP15 was a gift from Marc Somssich (Addgene plasmid # 196753 ; http://n2t.net/addgene:196753 ; RRID:Addgene_196753)
