[The description below was written by a language model from this plasmid's Addgene catalogue record and pLannotate feature annotations shown in this document.]
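Description:
pGG-PIP15 is a GreenGate entry vector built on the pGGA000 backbone, the module position that in the GreenGate Golden Gate cloning system normally holds plant promoters. The 5,199 bp plasmid is a high-copy E. coli cloning vector: it replicates from a ColE1/pUC-type origin and is selected with ampicillin through the β-lactamase gene driven by its own bla promoter. It has no plant selection marker, T-DNA borders or plant origin in the annotated features, which fits its role as an intermediate building block rather than a plasmid delivered to plants directly.

The payload is a 2,513 bp fragment from Arabidopsis thaliana representing the promoter of MIK2 (MALE DISCOVERER 1-INTERACTING RECEPTOR-LIKE KINASE 2, AT4G08850). The automated feature table does not annotate this insert as such, but it corresponds to the largely unannotated stretch lying between the SP6 and T7 phage promoters, which flank the cloning site together with remnants of the lac promoter/operator and a lacZα fragment from the parental vector. The very short "CEN4" hit inside that region is most likely a chance match within the plant sequence rather than a functional yeast centromere, and the lacI, bom and rop fragments are backbone leftovers.

In use, the promoter module would be combined by type IIS restriction-ligation assembly with other GreenGate entry modules (such as coding sequences, tags, terminators and resistance cassettes) into a plant destination vector, giving MIK2 promoter-driven expression or reporter constructs. The associated work concerns spatial mapping of phytohormone responses in Arabidopsis roots colonised by Fusarium oxysporum; the record does not state which downstream constructs were made with this module.
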