Features (pLannotate 1.2.2; 13 found; start..end, strand, type, name):
     96..200     +  promoter       AmpR promoter: bla
    201..1061    +  CDS            AmpR: β-lactamase; bla; confers resistance to ampicillin, carbenicillin, and related antibiotics
   1232..1820    +  rep_origin     ori: high-copy-number ColE1/pMB1/pBR322/pUC origin of replication
   2003..2095    +  CDS            lacI (fragment): lac repressor; lacI; The lac repressor binds to the lac operator to inhibit transcription in E. coli. This inhibition can be relieved by adding lactose or isopropyl-β-D-thiogalactopyranoside (IPTG).
   2108..2129    +  protein_bind   CAP binding site: CAP binding activates transcription in the presence of cAMP. E. coli catabolite activator protein
   2144..2174    +  promoter       lac promoter: promoter for the E. coli lac operon
   2182..2198    +  protein_bind   lac operator: The lac repressor binds to the lac operator to inhibit transcription in E. coli. This inhibition can be relieved by adding lactose or isopropyl-β-D-thiogalactopyranoside (IPTG). lac repressor encoded by lacI
   2212..2230    +  promoter       SP6 promoter: promoter for bacteriophage SP6 RNA polymerase
   2396..2414    +  misc_feature   CEN4 (fragment): S. cerevisiae CEN4 centromere
   4786..4804    -  promoter       T7 promoter: promoter for bacteriophage T7 RNA polymerase
   4806..4958    +  CDS            lacZα (fragment): LacZα fragment of β-galactosidase; lacZ fragment
   4964..5063    -  misc_feature   bom (fragment): basis of mobility region from pBR322
   5165..1       -  CDS            rop (fragment) (across the origin): Rop protein, which maintains plasmids at low copy number; rop
>Addgene plasmid #196753 | pGG-PIP15 | addgene full sequence | sequence record 395366 | Addgene NGS Result
GACGAAAGGGCCTCGTGATACGCCTATTTTTATAGGTTAATGTCATGATAATAATGGTTTCTTAGACGTC
AGGTGGCACTTTTCGGGGAAATGTGCGCGGAACCCCTATTTGTTTATTTTTCTAAATACATTCAAATATG
TATCCGCTCATGAGACAATAACCCTGATAAATGCTTCAATAATATTGAAAAAGGAAGAGTATGAGTATTC
AACATTTCCGTGTCGCCCTTATTCCCTTTTTTGCGGCATTTTGCCTTCCTGTTTTTGCTCACCCAGAAAC
GCTGGTGAAAGTAAAAGATGCTGAAGATCAGTTGGGTGCACGAGTGGGTTACATCGAACTGGATCTCAAC
AGCGGTAAGATCCTTGAGAGTTTTCGCCCCGAAGAACGTTTTCCAATGATGAGCACTTTTAAAGTTCTGC
TATGTGGCGCGGTATTATCCCGTATTGACGCCGGGCAAGAGCAACTCGGTCGCCGCATACACTATTCTCA
GAATGACTTGGTTGAGTACTCACCAGTCACAGAAAAGCATCTTACGGATGGCATGACAGTAAGAGAATTA
TGCAGTGCTGCCATAACCATGAGTGATAACACTGCGGCCAACTTACTTCTGACAACGATCGGAGGACCGA
AGGAGCTAACCGCTTTTTTGCACAACATGGGGGATCATGTAACTCGCCTTGATCGTTGGGAACCGGAGCT
GAATGAAGCCATACCAAACGACGAGCGTGACACCACGATGCCTGTAGCAATGGCAACAACGTTGCGCAAA
CTATTAACTGGCGAACTACTTACTCTAGCTTCCCGGCAACAATTAATAGACTGGATGGAGGCGGATAAAG
TTGCAGGACCACTTCTGCGCTCGGCCCTTCCGGCTGGCTGGTTTATTGCTGATAAATCTGGAGCCGGTGA
GCGTGGCTCTCGAGGTATCATTGCAGCACTGGGGCCAGATGGTAAGCCCTCCCGTATCGTAGTTATCTAC
ACGACGGGGAGTCAGGCAACTATGGATGAACGAAATAGACAGATCGCTGAGATAGGTGCCTCACTGATTA
AGCATTGGTAACTGTCAGACCAAGTTTACTCATATATACTTTAGATTGATTTAAAACTTCATTTTTAATT
TAAAAGGATCTAGGTGAAGATCCTTTTTGATAATCTCATGACCAAAATCCCTTAACGTGAGTTTTCGTTC
CACTGAGCGTCAGACCCCGTAGAAAAGATCAAAGGATCTTCTTGAGATCCTTTTTTTCTGCGCGTAATCT
GCTGCTTGCAAACAAAAAAACCACCGCTACCAGCGGTGGTTTGTTTGCCGGATCAAGAGCTACCAACTCT
TTTTCCGAAGGTAACTGGCTTCAGCAGAGCGCAGATACCAAATACTGTTCTTCTAGTGTAGCCGTAGTTA
GGCCACCACTTCAAGAACTCTGTAGCACCGCCTACATACCTCGCTCTGCTAATCCTGTTACCAGTGGCTG
CTGCCAGTGGCGATAAGTCGTGTCTTACCGGGTTGGACTCAAGACGATAGTTACCGGATAAGGCGCAGCG
GTCGGGCTGAACGGGGGGTTCGTGCACACAGCCCAGCTTGGAGCGAACGACCTACACCGAACTGAGATAC
CTACAGCGTGAGCTATGAGAAAGCGCCACGCTTCCCGAAGGGAGAAAGGCGGACAGGTATCCGGTAAGCG
GCAGGGTCGGAACAGGAGAGCGCACGAGGGAGCTTCCAGGGGGAAACGCCTGGTATCTTTATAGTCCTGT
CGGGTTTCGCCACCTCTGACTTGAGCGTCGATTTTTGTGATGCTCGTCAGGGGGGCGGAGCCTATGGAAA
AACGCCAGCAACGCGGCCTTTTTACGGTTCCTGGCCTTTTGCTGGCCTTTTGCTCACATGTTCTTTCCTG
CGTTATCCCCTGATTCTGTGGATAACCGTATTACCGCCTTTGAGTGAGCTGATACCGCTCGCCGCAGCCG
AACGACCGAGCGCAGCGAGTCAGTGAGCGAGGAAGCGGAAGAGCGCCCAATACGCAAACCGCCTCTCCCC
GCGCGTTGGCCGATTCATTAATGCAGCTGGCACGACAGGTTTCCCGACTGGAAAGCGGGCAGTGAGCGCA
ACGCAATTAATGTGAGTTAGCTCACTCATTAGGCACCCCAGGCTTTACACTTTATGCTTCCGGCTCGTAT
GTTGTGTGGAATTGTGAGCGGATAACAATTTCACACGAGCTATTTAGGTGACACTATAGAAGTGAAGCTT
GGTCTCAACCTGTAAATAACGTTGAACTCGCGGGTTTTCCGGATTGCCTCTATACATATGATAAAGTTGT
AACAAGAAACGGGTCATCTCGTCTGACCAAATGATTTTCTAATCGAGAAAACAAATTAAAACATGTATTC
AATCAAAAAACTCAAAAAAATAAAAAATAAAAAAAATGACGATGCCATGAAATACTCAGAGAATTACACT
AGCTAATGAATGGATGAAATGATAGATCATACTTACGTTGATTCTTGATTTTGATTTTGATTTTCGTCAG
TTTGGGTGGATGTCGTAATTGAGAGAATAGAGTTTTAATATATTGATTAGGGTTTTCTGATAAGAATAAG
ATATATAGGGTTTGGGTGGAAGACATAATTCTTTTAATTAATTAAAAAAAAAAAAAATCTAACCGCTACC
GCCCACAAACGTTTGTGGGAAGGAGATTTTGAAATCTGGCGATTTCGAACGGTCCAAAGCGGTATCTAGC
AGTTTGTATGATTGGTGCCAATCGCTAACAACCGCTACCACCCGCAAATGCAGCGTTTGCGGATGGCAGA
GGGAAAACCAATCAAGCCCTTAATTGTTCCTTAAAAACAAGAGAAAACGCGTTACAAAAGCTCAAAGGAC
TGTTTTCCTCTTCTTCCTTTTTTTTATATATAATAATCTTATTTTAACAGAATTATATTGAATAATAAAA
ACGAAAACTAAAGAAGAGATGACATACGTGATATGTCATAGAATAAGAAGAATATGATATTAAGAAGAGT
TAATTAAAAAATAAACCATAAGATGTTCTTAAAATTATAACTTTTTATGATGTAAAAATAAGTATCAGAT
AATACACAATTCGGATTTTCAACGAATTGGGTTATTGTTAACTTTTTATGAGAATGATTTCGTTATGGAT
TATAAATTTTTGGTTTTATATGCGTTTTAAATGATTGAATAGTTAGGATTTTGATGATGGTCGAGATGAT
TACAATTTACGTTTGAAAAATTAAGTGTTCGTGTAAACAATGGTGGAGCTTTTCTTTCTCGGCCAATAGA
GTCACGTAAATCTTATTACCTACTAGTCATGCAAGCTAACCTTTGTTATTCAGTCTTCGCACTAAGTCTA
TACCTCAATCAATCAATTCTTCTATTTTTTGTCAAGTTTCTAGTTGTCTTTGAATTTCTTTTCTAATTTT
GTCTGGCTTCTTCTATACGAAAATGACTTGGTTTCACACATTATTTTCCAAAGAAAATTATAACGAATGC
TATCTTAATAACTATTTAGGATTTACATACTTGAACTAAGAAATAATATATTAACAATTCAATACAAAGA
AAAAAAAAACATACAATACAATAAGAAGGTCCATGAGATTACATTGAGGGGACCAGTTGATTGTACATGA
CCATACCTTGTGCAAGACTTCAAAAGTCAATCCTTTTTGTCGTAGATCTCTTCCCTAAAAGTTGAATTTC
TATTATTTTTACCAAAGTATATTTGACAAAAATAAAACTAAACCTCTTTTGTTATTTACAGTGATAAGGA
AATTCGAGATTAAAAAATAAAAAAAAAGAATAATAATAATAATTCGAGATGTTAAATCTACATATGGTGA
TCTTGACTCTTGAGGCGTCCGTGTTTTATTTAAGTTTCGTATTTTTTAGGTTTGAACTTACGTTAAAGGG
ACTTCCGCTAAGCATTCTAGTCAGTCTGAAGATCTTTTTTTCCCTTACTGCTCTTGTTTCTAGCCATGTT
CTGCTTAGGTGAGTCTTTTTTATCGAGTTGATTCTTAAGTAACCTTTACTACTTAAGAATTTAGTGATGA
TTTGATTTTCGAATGTATATACTTTCATAATTCTTTAGCTTTTTTGGTATGGGACGGTATGGGACCATAT
TTTTAGAATTTACTTTGTAATTTCTATATCTTTCATTTTTTGAAATGATATTTACATTCTTATAAGAAAA
ATAGTTTCTTATTTTATGGTACAAGTTGTTAAAAAATCACACAATAAAGTTAAGAGATATTTTTAAGAAA
GATTTGTATTATATTACTATACTAAAAGTAACATCAATGCATTTTCCCATTGTTGAAAAAACTAATTAAT
CTTATCGTCCAAATGAACATGACTAACCCATATTTTATTTGCTAATGAAAAATTGACCATCGTTGTCAGT
CCATATAAATCCACCAATCCTGCCGTCAATAACTTTTATATAAGTGTTTTTTTTTATATACATTATAATA
TAACATTCAAAGAACTCATACATTATCTTTATACAAAAGTAGAAAACAACAACTTAAACAAGTCAGTAAA
CTATTTTTATATTAATGTGAATGTGTGTGTGAAGTGATAATTTCCGAAGATTTTGTTTGACAAAGTAAAC
GGCTAATAATTAAAGAGAGAATTCAAGATATTGACTTATTTGTCCTCTATTAACAAGTGACAACCCATAG
TCAACTATCACGGACTAGTCAACGAAATCAATTTTCAGTTTATAAAAGACCGTAGAGAGATAATCTGCAA
CTGTAACATGAGACCGAATTCTCGCCCTATAGTGAGTCGTATTACCTGGCCGTCGTTTTACAACGTCGTG
ACTGGGAAAACCCTGGCGTTACCCAACTTAATCGCCTTGCAGCACATCCCCCTTTCGCCAGCTGGCGTAA
TAGCGAAGAGGCCCGCACCGATCGCCCTTCCCAACAGTTGCGCAGCCTGAATGGCGAATGGCGCCTGATG
CGGTATTTTCTCCTTACGCATCTGTGCGGTATTTCACACCGCATATGGTGCACTCTCAGTACAATCTGCT
CTGATGCCGCATAGTTAAGCCAGCCCCGACACCCGCCAACACCCGCTGACGCGCCCTGACGGGCTTGTCT
GCTCCCGGCATCCGCTTACAGACAAGCTGTGACCGTCTCCGGGAGCTGCATGTGTCAGAGGTTTTCACCG
TCATCACCGAAACGCGCGA
